>Addgene plasmid #176244 | pNOC_hfnCas12a-Nlux_crRNA NR1 | addgene full sequence | sequence record 346573 | Addgene NGS Result
CTTTAAAAGTGCTCATCATTGGAAAACGTTCTTCGGGGCGAAAACTCTCAAGGATCTTACCGCTGTTGAG
ATCCAGTTCGATGTAACCCACTCGTGCACCCAACTGATCTTCAGCATCTTTTACTTTCACCAGCGTTTCT
GGGTGAGCAAAAACAGGAAGGCAAAATGCCGCAAAAAAGGGAATAAGGGCGACACGGAAATGTTGAATAC
TCATACTCTTCCTTTTTCAATATTATTGAAGCATTTATCAGGGTTATTGTCTCATGAGCGGATACATATT
TGAATGTATTTAGAAAAATAAACAAATAGGGGTTCCGCGCACATTTCCCCGAAAAGTGCCACCTGGGTCC
TTTTCATCACGTGCTATAAAAATAATTATAATTTAAATTTTTTAATATAAATATATAAATTAAAAATAGA
AAGTAAAAAAAGAAATTAAAGAAAAAATAGTTTTTGTTTTCCGAAGATGTAAAAGACTCTAGGGGGATCG
CCAACAAATACTACCTTTTATCTTGTACTTCCTGCTCTCAGGTATTAATGCCGAATTGTTTCATCTTGTC
TGTGTAGAAGACCACACACGAAAATCCTGTGATTTTACATTTTACTTATCGTTAATCGAATGTATATCTA
TTTAATCTGCTTTTCTTGTCTAATAAATATATATGTAAAGTACGCTTTTTGTTGAAATTTTTTAAACCTT
TGTTTATTTTTTTTTCTTCATTCCGTAACTCTTCTACCTTCTTTATTTACTTTCTAAAATCCAAATACAA
AACATAAAAATAAATAAACACAGAGTAAATTCCCAAATTATTCCATCATTAAAAGATACGAGGCGCGTGT
AAGTTACAGGCAAGCGATCCGTCTAAGAAACCGGTGCAAAGCTGACGCCCTTTTCGTCGTCGTTGCTGGT
GTTAAAATTGCGCGTTTCTTTTTTTTCCGTCTTTGTCGTCTTTTGACTTTTTTATCTTCTTTTCTGTCTT
CTTTTATTCTTCTCTTCTTCTTCATCACTCCCTCTTCATTTTTCTTCTTCTTTTTCCTCGTCTATTGTCC
TCGGGCATTACCAGTTGTGCTGCTCACGTGCGCGCAAGCGGTGAAAGGGTGAGAGGATACACGGACAACA
ATCATTGAAAATTACGCTTAAAGCCGGTGCCTGGAAAAGTCCACGCGCAGATGGCCTTTGCTTGCCTTGC
TGCTGCTGCAGCTGCTGCTGCTGTCGCCTGTGATGGTAATGGTTGTTGTTGTGGTCCTGCTTGCTTGCTA
GTTTGCATTGCGTTTGCGGTTGCCTTATGACCGACTCCGTGTGATTGATCCTTAAACATATTTTATCATT
GATGTGGATTGTGTGACGACGGCAAAAAAGAATTACTTTACACATGACTATCACACCTGCTCCCCTCCCT
TCTCCTTTCAATCGGTCAACTTCCCAACCGCTCCTCGAAAATATTTCAGTTGAATCCTCTACTACGTACC
CCTTACTTAAATTTACTTTCTCTCTCCCCATCAATGCGCCGTTGTTCTGAAGTTGTATTATTGATGGGAG
ATGATTGGCACTGCACCAGACCTGGCCAAAAGCCACCACAGGTGGCCACATACTCTTGCATGGGTATACT
CTACCGAGGCAAAGATTAAAGTGCACGTCCCCTGCCCCTCTCTCTCCCTACTTCCTTCAGTCTCAGTGGT
TCCGTGCCCGTTCAGCACTACATCGCCCTGCCCGCTGTTCCTTCTCAAACAGCCACCCATCCCAACCCAC
ATACACAGAAACAACCTTTCCTACACATTTTCCCAAGTCTTCTCTTCACTATTCTACACTAATACACCAC
CGTGATATGCCGGTTATCTAGATGTCCTTTCTCCTTTCTCATCCTTTCTTTCCCATGGTACCCAGGAGTC
CCATTCGCCATGCCGAAGCATGTTGCCCAGCCGGCGCCAGCGAGGAGGCTGGGACCATGCCGGCCCAGGA
CGCGATTGTCGTGGAAGTGGATCTACAACAGTAGAAATTATTTAAAGTTCTTAGACGACGAGCTTACTCG
TTTCGTCCTCACGGACTCATCAGGTCTAAGAAGAGCCAAGGCCTGCTCTTCATCGATTCTGTGGATGGAG
GGAGGGAAGGAGGGGGGGAGTGAGTGAGTCGAGAGAACGACGACTGGGGCAAAGAGAGGATGACGCCACT
GCAACAAAAGACAGGGAAGAATAGAGGCTGTTGGAAAACAGGAACACAGTGAAGAATAGAGGCTGCAGGG
TAACAGGCACATTTATCGCAGAGAGGCGGGCGGCAGGGGCGATACGTAAAGAGACCCCTAAACTTCTCCG
CGTCATCCGTTCACGCTACCTCCTTCCCTCCCTTTACTCCCATTGATCACCAAGGCAGCGCCCGCAGCCA
CCAGCAGCCACCGTCCTCAGTGTCACAGCTAGACGCGTCCCCATCAGGCAGCAGACCACCAGAATATGCG
CTTTCGCTTCCCATCATATCCCTCCCTCCTCCCCTTCTATTCCTCATCATGCATCATTTCTTTCTCCTTG
CTGCATGCCCCTCTTCTTACCTTGGCTAAGATCTACCGGAGGAAGAAGTCTTCAACGATAGATAAATGCC
TGTATCGTGATGGTTGTTTGAATGGTGGAAGTGAGCCAGGTATTGAGAACGAGGGGCGCAAGGGTGCGTG
GAAGAAGGCAGGGAGAGGCGAGGCGAAGGAGAAGGGCATGTGGTGGGAACGAAGCCTCCACACCACAGCC
ACCCATGCTTTTCTCTGTTCGAGTTCCCGGGTTCTACTCTCACACACTACACGTGCACAGAAAACATTCA
CGCACAACAGAGATACAGAGGGATCCGTCGAGATGGTCTACACGTCCTAATGTCCCCTGCTTTCGAAGCC
CAGAGCCATCGCTTTCTGTTTTTATCCATTCGCAACACATCCTGTTCTCGCGACCTCTCCTCTTCCTGGC
CACCATCGCTTCTCCGTGCCATGCCCTGTACATCCTTCCCTCCCTCGTTGTCTACCACACTAATCATGCG
CTCTGCAGCAGACACTCGGCTACTATTTGTGTCGTACGGATTGAGGGGAGGGAGGGGAAGGGAGGCAAGA
AGTAAATCGGTGGTCAACAACAGACGCGGTCTCCCCACCCTCCCTCATTCCTTTCCCCTCCTATAATGAG
CGAAGAAAGCCATGGACACCGAGTCACCCACTCTCCTAATCCACCACCACCAGGGCACTAACGGACTCAC
GCTCACCAAACTCGGTAACAATATCCACTGCACACAGATACACACGCAACCCTCGAGCATGCCCAAGAAA
AAGCGGAAGGTGAGCATCTACCAGGAGTTCGTCAACAAGTATTCACTGAGTAAGACACTGCGGTTCGAGC
TGATCCCACAGGGCAAGACACTGGAGAACATCAAGGCCCGAGGCCTGATTCTGGACGATGAGAAGCGGGC
AAAAGACTATAAGAAAGCCAAGCAGATCATTGATAAATACCACCAGTTCTTTATCGAGGAAATTCTGAGC
TCCGTGTGCATCAGTGAGGATCTGCTGCAGAATTACTCAGACGTGTACTTCAAGCTGAAGAAGAGCGACG
ATGACAACCTGCAGAAGGACTTCAAGTCCGCCAAGGACACCATCAAGAAACAGATTAGCGAGTACATCAA
GGACTCCGAAAAGTTTAAAAATCTGTTCAACCAGAATCTGATCGATGCTAAGAAAGGCCAGGAGTCCGAC
CTGATCCTGTGGCTGAAACAGTCTAAGGACAATGGGATTGAACTGTTCAAGGCTAACTCCGATATCACTG
ATATTGACGAGGCACTGGAAATCATCAAGAGCTTCAAGGGATGGACCACATACTTTAAAGGCTTCCACGA
GAACCGCAAGAACGTGTACTCCAGCAACGACATTCCTACCTCCATCATCTACCGAATCGTCGATGACAAT
CTGCCAAAGTTCCTGGAGAACAAGGCCAAATATGAATCTCTGAAGGACAAAGCTCCCGAGGCAATTAATT
ACGAACAGATCAAGAAAGATCTGGCTGAGGAACTGACATTCGATATCGACTATAAGACTAGCGAGGTGAA
CCAGAGGGTCTTTTCCCTGGACGAGGTGTTTGAAATCGCCAATTTCAACAATTACCTGAACCAGTCCGGC
ATTACTAAATTCAATACCATCATTGGCGGGAAGTTTGTGAACGGGGAGAATACCAAGCGCAAGGGAATTA
ACGAATACATCAATCTGTATAGCCAGCAGATCAACGACAAAACTCTGAAGAAATACAAGATGTCTGTGCT
GTTCAAACAGATCCTGAGTGATACCGAGTCCAAGTCTTTTGTCATTGATAAACTGGAAGATGACTCAGAC
GTGGTCACTACCATGCAGAGCTTTTATGAGCAGATCGCCGCTTTCAAGACAGTGGAGGAAAAATCTATTA
AGGAAACTCTGAGTCTGCTGTTCGATGACCTGAAAGCCCAGAAGCTGGACCTGAGTAAGATCTACTTCAA
AAACGATAAGAGTCTGACAGACCTGTCACAGCAGGTGTTTGATGACTATTCCGTGATTGGGACCGCCGTC
CTGGAGTACATTACACAGCAGATCGCTCCAAAGAACCTGGATAATCCCTCTAAGAAAGAGCAGGAACTGA
TCGCTAAGAAAACCGAGAAGGCAAAATATCTGAGTCTGGAAACAATTAAGCTGGCACTGGAGGAGTTCAA
CAAGCACAGGGATATTGACAAACAGTGCCGCTTTGAGGAAATCCTGGCCAACTTCGCAGCCATCCCCATG
ATTTTTGATGAGATCGCCCAGAACAAAGACAATCTGGCTCAGATCAGTATTAAGTACCAGAACCAGGGCA
AGAAAGACCTGCTGCAGGCTTCAGCAGAAGATGACGTGAAAGCCATCAAGGATCTGCTGGACCAGACCAA
CAATCTGCTGCACAAGCTGAAAATCTTCCATATTAGTCAGTCAGAGGATAAGGCTAATATCCTGGATAAA
GACGAACACTTCTACCTGGTGTTCGAGGAATGTTACTTCGAGCTGGCAAACATTGTCCCCCTGTATAACA
AGATTAGGAACTACATCACACAGAAGCCTTACTCTGACGAGAAGTTTAAACTGAACTTCGAAAATAGTAC
CCTGGCCAACGGGTGGGATAAGAACAAGGAGCCTGACAACACAGCTATCCTGTTCATCAAGGATGACAAG
TACTATCTGGGAGTGATGAATAAGAAAAACAATAAGATCTTCGATGACAAAGCCATTAAGGAGAACAAAG
GGGAAGGATACAAGAAAATCGTGTATAAGCTGCTGCCCGGCGCAAATAAGATGCTGCCTAAGGTGTTCTT
CAGCGCCAAGAGTATCAAATTCTACAACCCATCCGAGGACATCCTGCGGATTAGAAATCACTCAACACAT
ACTAAGAACGGGAGCCCCCAGAAGGGATATGAGAAATTTGAGTTCAACATCGAGGATTGCAGGAAGTTTA
TTGACTTCTACAAGCAGAGCATCTCCAAACACCCTGAATGGAAGGATTTTGGCTTCCGGTTTTCCGACAC
ACAGAGATATAACTCTATCGACGAGTTCTACCGCGAGGTGGAAAATCAGGGGTATAAGCTGACTTTTGAG
AACATTTCTGAAAGTTACATCGACAGCGTGGTCAATCAGGGAAAGCTGTACCTGTTCCAGATCTATAACA
AAGATTTTTCAGCATACAGCAAGGGCAGACCAAACCTGCATACACTGTACTGGAAGGCCCTGTTCGATGA
GAGGAATCTGCAGGACGTGGTCTATAAACTGAACGGAGAGGCCGAACTGTTTTACCGGAAGCAGTCTATT
CCTAAGAAAATCACTCACCCAGCTAAGGAGGCCATCGCTAACAAGAACAAGGACAATCCTAAGAAAGAGA
GCGTGTTCGAATACGATCTGATTAAGGACAAGCGGTTCACCGAAGATAAGTTCTTTTTCCATTGTCCAAT
CACCATTAACTTCAAGTCAAGCGGCGCTAACAAGTTCAACGACGAGATCAATCTGCTGCTGAAGGAAAAA
GCAAACGATGTGCACATCCTGAGCATTGACCGAGGAGAGCGGCATCTGGCCTACTATACCCTGGTGGATG
GCAAAGGGAATATCATTAAGCAGGATACATTCAACATCATTGGCAATGACCGGATGAAAACCAACTACCA
CGATAAACTGGCTGCAATCGAGAAGGATAGAGACTCAGCTAGGAAGGACTGGAAGAAAATCAACAACATT
AAGGAGATGAAGGAAGGCTATCTGAGCCAGGTGGTCCATGAGATTGCAAAGCTGGTCATCGAATACAATG
CCATTGTGGTGTTCGAGGATCTGAACTTCGGCTTTAAGAGGGGGCGCTTTAAGGTGGAAAAACAGGTCTA
TCAGAAGCTGGAGAAAATGCTGATCGAAAAGCTGAATTACCTGGTGTTTAAAGATAACGAGTTCGACAAG
ACCGGAGGCGTCCTGAGAGCCTACCAGCTGACAGCTCCCTTTGAAACTTTCAAGAAAATGGGAAAACAGA
CAGGCATCATCTACTATGTGCCAGCCGGATTCACTTCCAAGATCTGCCCCGTGACCGGCTTTGTCAACCA
GCTGTACCCTAAATATGAGTCAGTGAGCAAGTCCCAGGAATTTTTCAGCAAGTTCGATAAGATCTGTTAT
AATCTGGACAAGGGGTACTTCGAGTTTTCCTTCGATTACAAGAACTTCGGCGACAAGGCCGCTAAGGGGA
AATGGACCATTGCCTCCTTCGGATCTCGCCTGATCAACTTTCGAAATTCCGATAAAAACCACAATTGGGA
CACTAGGGAGGTGTACCCAACCAAGGAGCTGGAAAAGCTGCTGAAAGACTACTCTATCGAGTATGGACAT
GGCGAATGCATCAAGGCAGCCATCTGTGGCGAGAGTGATAAGAAATTTTTCGCCAAGCTGACCTCAGTGC
TGAATACAATCCTGCAGATGCGGAACTCAAAGACCGGGACAGAACTGGACTATCTGATTAGCCCCGTGGC
TGATGTCAACGGAAACTTCTTCGACAGCAGACAGGCACCCAAAAATATGCCTCAGGATGCAGACGCCAAC
GGGGCCTACCACATCGGGCTGAAGGGACTGATGCTGCTGGGCCGGATCAAGAACAATCAGGAGGGGAAGA
AGCTGAACCTGGTCATTAAGAACGAGGAATACTTCGAGTTTGTCCAGAATAGAAATAACGGGTCCGGCAG
CGGGTCCGTTAACATGGTGTTTACTCTCGAGGACTTCGTGGGCGACTGGCGGCAGACAGCTGGCTATAAC
CTCGACCAGGTGCTGGAGCAGGGCGGTGTGTCCTCGCTTTTCCAGAACCTGGGCGTCTCCGTGACCCCAA
TCCAGCGCATCGTCCTGAGCGGCGAGAACGGCCTGAAGATCGACATCCACGTCATCATTCCCTACGAGGG
CCTGAGCGGGGACCAAATGGGCCAGATCGAGAAGATCTTCAAGGTTGTGTACCCCGTGGACGATCACCAC
TTCAAGGTGATACTGCACTACGGGACGCTGGTCATCGACGGTGTGACGCCGAACATGATTGACTACTTCG
GCCGTCCTTACGAGGGCATTGCCGTGTTCGACGGCAAGAAGATCACGGTGACCGGCACCCTGTGGAACGG
CAATAAGATCATTGACGAGCGGCTGATCAACCCGGATGGCTCGCTGTTGTTCCGCGTGACCATCAACGGG
GTAACCGGCTGGCGCCTGTGCGAGCGCATCCTGGCCGGATACCCCTACGACGTGCCCGACTACGCGTCCA
TGGTGGCTAGCCCGAAAAAGAAGAGGAAGGTCTGACAATTGGAAAGATCCAAGAGAGACGAGTAGAGATT
TTTTTTTTGGGATTGATGTTTGTCGTTCTTTGAGTTGTCGTCGAGTTACGCCTTTTGTAAGAATGTTCCG
CAGGAGAGGAGGAGGATGGGCATGAGTGAGGGTGAGAGGGCTTGCCCGCTTTTTTTTTTAAAAACGCTGA
AGACGTGGTTGTCAAACAAACCCCCCATAGAAACGATTTTGTTACGGTGCGGTCCAGACGTCACTTGAAT
GGCTCCGCGGAAAGGCCAGGGAGGGAAGGGGGGAGGGAGGAAACATGAAACATGTTGAACGGCTCAACAG
GGTTTGGGGGACAAGAGAGGTAGCGCCCTGATGGACTGCTCCCTCCCCTCCTTTCCCTCAATGTCTCATT
CATCCATGCTTCCCCCTTCTCTCTCTCCCCTCCGTTCCATCCCCCGCGGGCGTGGTAGTGGCGTGATGGG
ATCCACTAAAATGTACGTGTAAGAAAAGCCGGTGAGCTTACGCTTTTGTGAAAGTGGGAGTACGAGTGTT
GTGTGTGTGTGTAGTGGTTTCAGACCCCAGACAGAGGCGAAGCAGAAAAAGCAGACGATGAAGACGACGA
AGAAATGAGCAGTCTATTTTTATCGTGGAAACAGAAGAGGTGATATCGTCTCCTGCAGGCATGCAAGCTG
ATCCACTAGAGGCCATGGCGGCCGCGAGGGTGGACTTGAGAGTGTGGAAGTGAGTGAGGGTAGAAGATAG
AGTAAGGATGGCAGACAAGATGACGATAAAGAAGACGTGGAAGAGAGGGAAATACACGTACAAAGGAAGA
AAACAAGAAAAGGAAAAAGAGGAAAAAATAAACGCAGGCGGAATTACTCACTGTTGAAATGGTCTCTCGT
CCTGACACGGAAGTTGTACGAACAACACGCATGCACACAACGTACTCTTCTTCTGTGTTCTAAATAAAGA
CTATTTGCTAAGGGAGGGTAGTGGCGATGGTGGCGTACAGTGACTTAATGGGGAGGAGCAAATCAATGAT
GCCTTTTTTGGCATTTTTCTATTGTCTATCTGCGGTACTACAATTCGTTGTTATACAGTCACGGATGGAA
GGAAGAAGCAGCAGTAGAGTAGGGGATAAACCAATGAGATAAGGGAGCTGATGTAACGAGACCAGGACGC
CTGAAATTAAAGATAGAAAAACCACAAGTAGAGCCAGGAGCGATGACCATCTTCCATTTCGTTTCTTCAC
AACAGTGCTTTTGCTTTCTTCGCTTCTACTCTCTCCTTACTGGCTACCATGACATTGTTCACTTCTTTCA
TTTCTCCTTCCCTCTCTCACACACATCCCACCCCTTCGATTTCCTTCTGCCCTTCTTCCCTCGGGGTCTA
GTCTTATTTTGATTGAACCGATGCGTGAATTGGATCGAGTGACTTGTATGACGGGCACACACACACATGA
CGACGACAGGTGAGGACTTGAAGGACCTAAGGCATGACACCTAAAAGGAAGGAAGGCCGAAAGACGACGG
CAGAAGTGGGGATCTCTGAAACCAGATCCCTTCTCCTCTTCACTCCCTCCTCCTGATCCCTGGCCATCAG
TCCTGCTCCTCGGCCACGAAGTGCACGCAGTTGCCGGCCGGGTCGCGCAGGGCGAACTCCCGCCCCCACG
GCTGCTCGCCGATCTCGGTCATGGCCGGCCCGGAGGCGTCCCGGAAGTTCGTGGACACGACCTCCGACCA
CTCGGCGTACAGCTCGTCCAGGCCGCGCACCCACACCCAGGCCAGGGTGTTGTCCGGCACCACCTGGTCC
TGGACCGCGCTGATGAACAGGGTCACGTCGTCCCGGACCACACCGGCGAAGTCGTCCTCCACGAAGTCCC
GGGAGAACCCGAGCCGGTCGGTCCAGAACTCGACCGCTCCGGCGACGTCGCGCGCGGTGAGCACCGGAAC
GGCACTGGTCAACTTGGCCATCTGCTCGGAGGGGAGGATGAAGGGAAGGAGGGAGGGGGGAGGGGCATTT
ATGACAATTAGAACTTCAGAGGTCTACTCCTTGTGTGTAACGAGGTGAACGACGGGTGAAAGTGTTCGCC
TGACAGGACTGGTCGAAGATCGGGGGGAGGGGGCTACCTCTATCTCTGAGGGCATCTTTCTGATAAGGTG
CCTTCAACCGCAACCCCGAAAACCCCTGCCCCCCACCACACCATGGACACATGCACGCACGACAAATAGA
CAGAGCGATGCCAACAGGATTGGTTGTATAGTATGGTTCTGGTAAGATAGAGGGATTAAATGCCCTGCTC
CAGGCCGTGAGGGGCGAACTGGCGCGCTTGTGCTTCTCCTTCTGTACTTAATCTACATCCCTGACCTTGA
ACTGGATCTTGACAAATATAGATCCGAAAACCCACTGCCGCACGAACTTACCATAATTTAAAAAGAGGTT
TTAGAGGCGAAGAGTGGAGACTTCTGTGTGAGGTTTGTGAAAAGGTAAGAAGGAGGGGACAGGAGATCAT
GAATCTATATCTTAATTAAGCACTTCTGCTGTTTTGAATGGGGTTAGAGCACAAGTGGGATGCCTGGACT
TTCAGGGCATGCAAGCACACACTACGACCACAACAGAAGTCAAAAGGGTGTAGATAGAGTTTGGCCTCTT
GTCTGATGGGCATTCACCCGGCAGTATCCTAGTTAAAACAAAGACACATGAAGAGATATAAAGATCATCG
CGTGTGCCCTCTAGACGGGCGGGCTATAGAGGAAAGGACAAAAGACCGCCAAACCGACGCAGGATGCGGA
CAGGTTCAGTGCACCAAGGAGGAGGAAACGCCCAACCACGAGGTCCAAGGCTGGCAGAGAAATAAACGAC
CCCGTTTAAACATGTGAGCAAAAGGCCAGCAAAAGGCCAGGAACCGTAAAAAGGCCGCGTTGCTGGCGTT
TTTCCATAGGCTCCGCCCCCCTGACGAGCATCACAAAAATCGACGCTCAAGTCAGAGGTGGCGAAACCCG
ACAGGACTATAAAGATACCAGGCGTTTCCCCCTGGAAGCTCCCTCGTGCGCTCTCCTGTTCCGACCCTGC
CGCTTACCGGATACCTGTCCGCCTTTCTCCCTTCGGGAAGCGTGGCGCTTTCTCATAGCTCACGCTGTAG
GTATCTCAGTTCGGTGTAGGTCGTTCGCTCCAAGCTGGGCTGTGTGCACGAACCCCCCGTTCAGCCCGAC
CGCTGCGCCTTATCCGGTAACTATCGTCTTGAGTCCAACCCGGTAAGACACGACTTATCGCCACTGGCAG
CAGCCACTGGTAACAGGATTAGCAGAGCGAGGTATGTAGGCGGTGCTACAGAGTTCTTGAAGTGGTGGCC
TAACTACGGCTACACTAGAAGAACAGTATTTGGTATCTGCGCTCTGCTGAAGCCAGTTACCTTCGGAAAA
AGAGTTGGTAGCTCTTGATCCGGCAAACAAACCACCGCTGGTAGCGGTGGTTTTTTTGTTTGCAAGCAGC
AGATTACGCGCAGAAAAAAAGGATCTCAAGAAGATCCTTTGATCTTTTCTACGGGGTCTGACGCTCAGTG
GAACGAAAACTCACGTTAAGGGATTTTGGTCATGAGATTATCAAAAAGGATCTTCACCTAGATCCTTTTA
AATTAAAAATGAAGTTTTAAATCAATCTAAAGTATATATGAGTAAACTTGGTCTGACAGTTACCAATGCT
TAATCAGTGAGGCACCTATCTCAGCGATCTGTCTATTTCGTTCATCCATAGTTGCCTGACTCCCCGTCGT
GTAGATAACTACGATACGGGAGGGCTTACCATCTGGCCCCAGTGCTGCAATGATACCGCGAGACCCACGC
TCACCGGCTCCAGATTTATCAGCAATAAACCAGCCAGCCGGAAGGGCCGAGCGCAGAAGTGGTCCTGCAA
CTTTATCCGCCTCCATCCAGTCTATTAATTGTTGCCGGGAAGCTAGAGTAAGTAGTTCGCCAGTTAATAG
TTTGCGCAACGTTGTTGCCATTGCTACAGGCATCGTGGTGTCACGCTCGTCGTTTGGTATGGCTTCATTC
AGCTCCGGTTCCCAACGATCAAGGCGAGTTACATGATCCCCCATGTTGTGCAAAAAAGCGGTTAGCTCCT
TCGGTCCTCCGATCGTTGTCAGAAGTAAGTTGGCCGCAGTGTTATCACTCATGGTTATGGCAGCACTGCA
TAATTCTCTTACTGTCATGCCATCCGTAAGATGCTTTTCTGTGACTGGTGAGTACTCAACCAAGTCATTC
TGAGAATAGTGTATGCGGCGACCGAGTTGCTCTTGCCCGGCGTCAATACGGGATAATACCGCGCCACATA
GCAGAA
Features (pLannotate 1.2.2; 9 found; start..end, strand, type, name):
    215..319     -  promoter       AmpR promoter: bla
    356..859     +  misc_feature   CEN/ARS: S. cerevisiae CEN6 centromere fused to an autonomously replicating sequence
   2030..2053    -  misc_RNA       sTRSV HHRz (fragment): hammerhead ribozyme from the tobacco ringspot virus satellite RNA (Khvorova et al., 2003)
   3303..7199    +  CDS            cas12a: CS12A_FRATN - Also known as cpf1 From Francisella tularensis subsp. novicida (strain U112).
   7221..7736    +  CDS            LUCI_OPLGR (fragment): Experimental evidence at protein level: Swiss-Prot protein existence level 1. Catalytic subunit of oplophorus-luciferin 2-monooxygenase. Oxidoreductase that converts coelenterazine (the oplophorus luciferin) to coelenteramide under emission of blue light with a maximum at 454 nm. Is also active with bisdeoxycoelenterazine. From Oplophorus gracilirostris (Luminous shrimp).
   8452..8469    +  misc_feature   MCS (fragment): pUC18/19 multiple cloning site
   9377..9751    -  CDS            BleoR: antibiotic-binding protein; Sh ble from Streptoalloteichus hindustanus; confers resistance to bleomycin, phleomycin, and Zeocin™
  10711..11299   -  rep_origin     ori: high-copy-number ColE1/pMB1/pBR322/pUC origin of replication
  11470..214     -  CDS            AmpR (across the origin): β-lactamase; bla; confers resistance to ampicillin, carbenicillin, and related antibiotics
