[The description below was written by a language model from this plasmid's Addgene catalogue record and pLannotate feature annotations shown in this document.]
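Description:
pNOC_hfnCas12a-Nlux_crRNA NR1 is a 12.1 kb episomal CRISPR plasmid built on a pUC19 backbone for genome editing in the microalga Nannochloropsis oceanica. In E. coli it is maintained at high copy through the ColE1/pUC origin and selected with ampicillin via the bla gene and its promoter. For the algal host it carries a Sh ble (BleoR) cassette conferring Zeocin resistance. It also carries a yeast-derived CEN/ARS element (S. cerevisiae CEN6 centromere fused to an autonomously replicating sequence), which is presumably what lets the pNOC plasmid persist as an episome rather than integrating into the genome.

The main payload is a humanized coding sequence for Francisella novicida Cas12a (Cpf1), recorded as driven by a "ribosomal subunit" promoter, which is not annotated in the feature table. Immediately downstream of it is a C-terminal luciferase fusion, Nlux, which matches the catalytic subunit of Oplophorus gracilirostris luciferase. The fusion gives a luminescence readout for nuclease expression in transformants. The plasmid also encodes a crRNA carrying spacer 1 against the nitrate reductase gene of N. oceanica IMET1. The crRNA itself and its promoter are not annotated. A fragment of the tobacco ringspot virus satellite hammerhead ribozyme lies upstream on the opposite strand and may serve to trim the guide transcript, though the record does not confirm this. The construct belongs to a CRISPR-Cas genome engineering toolbox for N. oceanica and serves to test Cas12a-mediated disruption of the nitrate reductase locus from a non-integrating vector.
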