Addgene plasmid #176244: pNOC_hfnCas12a-Nlux_crRNA NR1
Purpose: pNOC episomal plasmid harboring the humanized fnCas12a gene sequence tagged with Nlux and crRNA targeting the Nitrate reductase gene of N. oceanica IMET1 with spacer 1
Depositing lab: John van der Oost. Depositing organization: Wageningen University, Department Agrotechnology & Food Sciences. Publication: Comprehensive Genome Engineering Toolbox for Microalgae Nannochloropsis oceanica Based on CRISPR-Cas Systems. Naduthodi MIS, Sudfeld C, Avitzigiannis EK, Trevisan N, van Lith E, Alcaide Sancho J, D'Adamo S, Barbosa M, van der Oost J. ACS Synth Biol. 2021 Dec 17;10(12):3369-3378. doi: 10.1021/acssynbio.1c00329. Epub 2021 Nov 18. PubMed 34793143.
Backbone
  Vector backbone: pUC19
  Vector type: CRISPR, Luciferase, Synthetic Biology ; Expression in microalgae Nannochloropsis oceanica
  Selectable markers: Zeocin
Growth in bacteria
  Bacterial resistance: Ampicillin, 100 μg/mL
  Growth temperature: 37°C
  Growth strain: DH5alpha
  Copy number: High Copy
Gene/Insert
  Gene/Insert name: humanized fnCas12a
  Species: Francisella novicida
  Promoter: Ribosomal subunit
  Tag / fusion protein: luciferase (C terminal on insert)
  Cloning method: Gibson Cloning
  Sequencing primers: 5′ TCTACTCGTCTCTCTTGG; 3′ TCCTGGCCTTTCTTAGCATCG
Resource information
  A portion of this plasmid was derived from a plasmid made by: The backbone of plasmid was a gift from Eva Farre from Michigan State University. And the Cas12a sequence was obtained from the Addgene plasmid # 69976
Terms and licenses: Academic/Nonprofit Terms; Industry Terms: Not Available to Industry
How to cite: pNOC_hfnCas12a-Nlux_crRNA NR1 was a gift from John van der Oost (Addgene plasmid # 176244 ; http://n2t.net/addgene:176244 ; RRID:Addgene_176244)
